Addgene plasmid #70339: R777-E055 Hs.EIF4EBP1
Purpose: Gateway ORF clone of human EIF4EBP1 [NM_004095.3] with stop codon (for native or N-terminal fusions)
Depositing lab: Dominic Esposito. Depositing organization: National Cancer Institute (NCI).
Backbone
  Vector backbone: pDonor-255
  Backbone size w/o insert (bp): 2693
  Vector type: Gateway Entry Clone
Growth in bacteria
  Bacterial resistance: Spectinomycin, 50 μg/mL
  Growth temperature: 37°C
  Growth strain: DH10B
  Copy number: High Copy
Gene/Insert
  Gene/Insert name: EIF4EBP1
  Species: H. sapiens (human)
  Insert size (bp): 357
  GenBank ID: NM_004095.3
  Entrez Gene: EIF4EBP1 (a.k.a. 4E-BP1, 4EBP1, BP-1, PHAS-I)
  Cloning method: Gateway Cloning
  Sequencing primers: 5′ M13F 23-mer (5'-CCCAGTCACGACGTTGTAAAACG); 3′ attLR 23-mer (5'-TAACATCAGAGATTTTGAGACAC)
Terms and licenses: Academic/Nonprofit Terms; Industry Terms: Not Available to Industry
How to cite: R777-E055 Hs.EIF4EBP1 was a gift from Dominic Esposito (Addgene plasmid # 70339 ; http://n2t.net/addgene:70339 ; RRID:Addgene_70339)
