[The description below was written by a language model from this plasmid's Addgene catalogue record and pLannotate feature annotations shown in this document.]
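Description:
R777-E055 Hs.EIF4EBP1 is a Gateway entry clone built on the pDonor-255 backbone, carrying the open reading frame of human EIF4EBP1 (4E-BP1/PHAS-I; reference transcript NM_004095.3). The full plasmid is about 3.05 kb, made up of a roughly 2.7 kb backbone and a 357 bp insert. It is maintained in E. coli at high copy through a ColE1/pUC-type origin and selected with spectinomycin via the aadA (SmR) aminoglycoside adenylyltransferase gene. Upstream of that marker the annotation picks up short fragments of a class 1 integron Pc promoter and a gentamicin acetyltransferase gene, which are probably remnants of the integron context the resistance cassette came from. rrnB T1 and T2 terminators lie in the backbone upstream of the cloning region, where such elements typically insulate an insert from read-through transcription. Small lacZα and lacI fragments are also detected and appear to be non-functional remnants.

The EIF4EBP1 coding sequence is flanked by attL recombination sites, annotated by the automated tool as attL3 on the 5′ side and a partial attL2 on the 3′ side. These allow LR Clonase-mediated transfer of the ORF into compatible Gateway destination vectors. No promoter driving the insert is annotated, so the plasmid serves as a shuttle or archive for the ORF rather than as an expression construct. Expression elements and any tags come from the chosen destination vector. Because the ORF retains its stop codon, it is suited to native expression or N-terminal fusions but not C-terminal ones. The encoded protein is a translation initiation repressor that, when hypophosphorylated, binds eIF4E and blocks its assembly into the eIF4F complex. Hyperphosphorylation of the protein releases eIF4E and permits initiation.
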