Features (pLannotate 1.2.2; 11 found; start..end, strand, type, name):
     18..54      -  CDS            lacZα (fragment): LacZα fragment of β-galactosidase; lacZ fragment
     85..180     +  protein_bind   attL3: mutant version of attL; recombination site for the Gateway® LR reaction LR Clonase™
    186..539     +  CDS            EIF4EBP1: 4EBP1_HUMAN - Experimental evidence at protein level: Swiss-Prot protein existence level 1. Repressor of translation initiation that regulates EIF4E activity by preventing its assembly into the eIF4F complex: hypophosphorylated form competes with EIF4G1/EIF4G3 and strongly binds to EIF4E, leading to repress translation. In contrast, hyperphosphorylated form dissociates from EIF4E, allowing interaction between EIF4G1/EIF4G3 and EIF4E, leading to initiation of translation. Mediates the regulation of protein translation by hormones, growth factors and other stimuli that signal through the MAP kin
    547..640     -  protein_bind   attL2 (fragment): mutant version of attL; recombination site for the Gateway® LR reaction LR Clonase™
    755..778     +  promoter       Pc promoter (fragment): intI1 (promoter lies within the coding sequence); class 1 integron promoter
    954..1010    +  CDS            GmR (fragment): gentamycin acetyltransferase; aacC1; confers resistance to gentamycin
   1017..1808    +  CDS            SmR: aminoglycoside adenylyltransferase (Murphy, 1985); aadA; confers resistance to spectinomycin and streptomycin
   1901..2489    +  rep_origin     ori: high-copy-number ColE1/pMB1/pBR322/pUC origin of replication
   2672..2764    +  CDS            lacI (fragment): lac repressor; lacI; The lac repressor binds to the lac operator to inhibit transcription in E. coli. This inhibition can be relieved by adding lactose or isopropyl-β-D-thiogalactopyranoside (IPTG).
   2819..2846    -  terminator     rrnB T2 terminator: transcription terminator T2 from the E. coli rrnB gene
   2978..3021    +  terminator     rrnB T1 terminator: Escherichia coli rrnB; transcription terminator T1 from the E. coli rrnB gene
>Addgene plasmid #70339 | R777-E055 Hs.EIF4EBP1 | depositor full sequence | sequence record 125788 | Full Sequence
TTAACGCTAGCATGGATGTTTTCCCAGTCACGACGTTGTAAAACGACGGCCAGTCTTAAAATTCGAGCTC
GGTCCGAGGATCCGAAATAATGATTTTATTTTGACTGATAGTGACCTGTTCGTTGCAACAAATTGATAAG
CAATGCTTTTTTATAATGCCAACTTTGTACAAAAAAGTTGGCACCATGTCCGGGGGCAGCAGCTGCAGCC
AGACCCCAAGCCGGGCCATCCCCGCCACTCGCCGGGTGGTGCTCGGCGACGGCGTGCAGCTCCCGCCCGG
GGACTACAGCACGACCCCCGGCGGCACGCTCTTCAGCACCACCCCGGGAGGTACCAGGATCATCTATGAC
CGGAAATTCCTGATGGAGTGTCGGAACTCACCTGTGACCAAAACACCCCCAAGGGATCTGCCCACCATTC
CGGGGGTCACCAGCCCTTCCAGTGATGAGCCCCCCATGGAAGCCAGCCAGAGCCACCTGCGCAATAGCCC
AGAAGATAAGCGGGCGGGCGGTGAAGAGTCACAGTTTGAGATGGACATTTAATCAACTTTCTTGTACAAA
GTTGGCATTATAGGAAAGCATTGCTTATCAATTTGTTGCAACGAACAGGTCACTATCAGTCAAAATAAAA
TCATTATTTGCATGCAAGCTTAGATCCTCTAGACCAGCCAGGACAGAAATGCCTCGACTTCGCTGCTACC
CAAGGTTGCCGGGTGACGCACACCGTGGAAACGGATGAAGGCACGAACCCAGTGGACATAAGCCTGTTCG
GTTCGTAAGCTGTAATGCAAGTAGCGTATGCGCTCACGCAACTGGTCCAGAACCTTGACCGAACGCAGCG
GTGGTAACGGCGCAGTGGCGGTTTTCATGGCTTGTTATGACTGTTTTTTTGGGGTACAGTCTATGCCTCG
GGCATCCAAGCAGCAAGCGCGTTACGCCGTGGGTCGATGTTTGATGTTATGGAGCAGCAACGATGTTACG
CAGCAGGGCAGTCGCCCTAAAACAAAGTTAAACATTATGAGGGAAGCGGTGATCGCCGAAGTATCGACTC
AACTATCAGAGGTAGTTGGCGTCATCGAGCGCCATCTCGAACCGACGTTGCTGGCCGTACATTTGTACGG
CTCCGCAGTGGATGGCGGCCTGAAGCCACACAGTGATATTGATTTGCTGGTTACGGTGACCGTAAGGCTT
GATGAAACAACGCGGCGAGCTTTGATCAACGACCTTTTGGAAACTTCGGCTTCCCCTGGAGAGAGCGAGA
TTCTCCGCGCTGTAGAAGTCACCATTGTTGTGCACGACGACATCATTCCGTGGCGTTATCCAGCTAAGCG
CGAACTGCAATTTGGAGAATGGCAGCGCAATGACATTCTTGCAGGTATCTTCGAGCCAGCCACGATCGAC
ATTGATCTGGCTATCTTGCTGACAAAAGCAAGAGAACATAGCGTTGCCTTGGTAGGTCCAGCGGCGGAGG
AACTCTTTGATCCGGTTCCTGAACAGGATCTATTTGAGGCGCTAAATGAAACCTTAACGCTATGGAACTC
GCCGCCCGACTGGGCTGGCGATGAGCGAAATGTAGTGCTTACGTTGTCCCGCATTTGGTACAGCGCAGTA
ACCGGCAAAATCGCGCCGAAGGATGTCGCTGCCGACTGGGCAATGGAGCGCCTGCCGGCCCAGTATCAGC
CCGTCATACTTGAAGCTAGACAGGCTTATCTTGGACAAGAAGAAGATCGCTTGGCCTCGCGCGCAGATCA
GTTGGAAGAATTTGTCCACTACGTGAAAGGCGAGATCACCAAGGTAGTCGGCAAATAACCCTCGAGCCAC
CCATGACCAAAATCCCTTAACGTGAGTTACGCGTCGTTCCACTGAGCGTCAGACCCCGTAGAAAAGATCA
AAGGATCTTCTTGAGATCCTTTTTTTCTGCGCGTAATCTGCTGCTTGCAAACAAAAAAACCACCGCTACC
AGCGGTGGTTTGTTTGCCGGATCAAGAGCTACCAACTCTTTTTCCGAAGGTAACTGGCTTCAGCAGAGCG
CAGATACCAAATACTGTCCTTCTAGTGTAGCCGTAGTTAGGCCACCACTTCAAGAACTCTGTAGCACCGC
CTACATACCTCGCTCTGCTAATCCTGTTACCAGTGGCTGCTGCCAGTGGCGATAAGTCGTGTCTTACCGG
GTTGGACTCAAGACGATAGTTACCGGATAAGGCGCAGCGGTCGGGCTGAACGGGGGGTTCGTGCACACAG
CCCAGCTTGGAGCGAACGACCTACACCGAACTGAGATACCTACAGCGTGAGCATTGAGAAAGCGCCACGC
TTCCCGAAGGGAGAAAGGCGGACAGGTATCCGGTAAGCGGCAGGGTCGGAACAGGAGAGCGCACGAGGGA
GCTTCCAGGGGGAAACGCCTGGTATCTTTATAGTCCTGTCGGGTTTCGCCACCTCTGACTTGAGCGTCGA
TTTTTGTGATGCTCGTCAGGGGGGCGGAGCCTATGGAAAAACGCCAGCAACGCGGCCTTTTTACGGTTCC
TGGCCTTTTGCTGGCCTTTTGCTCACATGTTCTTTCCTGCGTTATCCCCTGATTCTGTGGATAACCGTAT
TACCGCCTTTGAGTGAGCTGATACCGCTCGCCGCAGCCGAACGACCGAGCGCAGCGAGTCAGTGAGCGAG
GAAGCGGAAGAGCGCCCAATACGCAAACCGCCTCTCCCCGCGCGTTGGCCGATTCATTAATGCAGCTGGC
ACGACAGGTTTCCCGACTGGAAAGCGGGCAGTGAGCGCAACGCAATTAATACGCGTACCGCTAGCCAGGA
AGAGTTTGTAGAAACGCAAAAAGGCCATCCGTCAGGATGGCCTTCTGCTTAGTTTGATGCCTGGCAGTTT
ATGGCGGGCGTCCTGCCCGCCACCCTCCGGGCCGTTGCTTCACAACGTTCAAATCCGCTCCCGGCGGATT
TGTCCTACTCAGGAGAGCGTTCACCGACAAACAACAGATAAAACGAAAGGCCCAGTCTTCCGACTGAGCC
TTTCGTTTTATTTGATGCCTGGCAGTTCCCTACTCTCGCG
