>Addgene plasmid #70339 | R777-E055 Hs.EIF4EBP1 | addgene partial sequence | sequence record 129347 | pCR8_R1 5'-cgaaccgaacaggcttatgt-3'
GGTGTGCGTCACCCGGCAACCTTGGGTAGCAGCGAAGTCGAGGCATTTCTGTCCTGGCTGGTCTAGAGGA
TCTAAGCTTGCATGCAAATAATGATTTTATTTTGACTGATAGTGACCTGTTCGTTGCAACAAATTGATAA
GCAATGCTTTCCTATAATGCCAACTTTGTACAAGAAAGTTGATTAAATGTCCATCTCAAACTGTGACTCT
TCACCGCCCGCCCGCTTATCTTCTGGGCTATTGCGCAGGTGGCTCTGGCTGGCTTCCATGGGGGGCTCAT
CACTGGAAGGGCTGGTGACCCCCGGAATGGTGGGCAGATCCCTTGGGGGTGTTTTGGTCACAGGTGAGTT
CCGACACTCCATCAGGAATTTCCGGTCATAGATGATCCTGGTACCTCCCGGGGTGGTGCTGAAGAGCGTG
CCGCCGGGGGTCGTGCTGTAGTCCCCGGGCGGGAGCTGCAC
